Addgene plasmid #243027: AiP1724 - pAAV-AiE2330m-minBG-SYFP2-WPRE3-BGHpA
Purpose: AiE2330m is an enhancer sequence designed to drive AAV-mediated transgene expression in specific populations of brain cells.
Depositing lab: Allen Institute for Brain Science & Bosiljka Tasic. Depositing organization: Allen Institute.
Backbone
  Vector backbone: pAAV2
  Vector type: AAV
Growth in bacteria
  Bacterial resistance: Ampicillin, 100 μg/mL
  Growth temperature: 37°C
  Growth strain: NEB Stable
  Copy number: High Copy
Gene/Insert
  Gene/Insert name: SYFP2
  Species: Synthetic
  Cloning method: Gibson Cloning
Terms and licenses: Academic/Nonprofit Terms; Industry Terms: Not Available to Industry
How to cite: AiP1724 - pAAV-AiE2330m-minBG-SYFP2-WPRE3-BGHpA was a gift from Allen Institute for Brain Science & Bosiljka Tasic (Addgene plasmid # 243027 ; http://n2t.net/addgene:243027 ; RRID:Addgene_243027)
