[The description below was written by a language model from this plasmid's Addgene catalogue record and pLannotate feature annotations shown in this document.]
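Description:
AiP1724 - pAAV-AiE2330m-minBG-SYFP2-WPRE3-BGHpA is an AAV transfer plasmid built on a pAAV2 backbone, about 4.7 kb in total, intended for packaging an enhancer-driven fluorescent reporter into recombinant adeno-associated virus. In bacteria it is maintained as a high-copy plasmid through a ColE1/pUC-type origin and selected with ampicillin via the β-lactamase gene and its own promoter. An f1 phage origin is also present in the backbone, along with short remnants of the pBR322 bom and rop regions that have no evident functional role here.

The payload lies between AAV2 inverted terminal repeats, which provide the cis signals for genome replication and encapsidation. The right ITR is annotated in full, while the left one is detected only as two fragments, so the sequence record may not resolve it completely. Between the left ITR and the reporter is a stretch of roughly 600 bp that the feature table leaves unannotated. According to the construct name, this should hold the AiE2330m enhancer followed by minBG, presumably a minimal beta-globin promoter, which by itself gives little expression and so makes transcription depend on the enhancer. This drives SYFP2, a rapidly maturing monomeric yellow fluorescent protein derived from Aequorea victoria. Downstream are two adjacent WPRE fragments, consistent with the shortened WPRE3 element named in the title, which boosts transcript stability and expression, and a bovine growth hormone polyadenylation signal.

The stated purpose is to use AiE2330m to direct AAV-mediated transgene expression to specific populations of brain cells, with SYFP2 fluorescence marking them. The record does not say which cell populations are targeted.
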