Features (pLannotate 1.2.2; 14 found; start..end, strand, type, name):
     12..39      +  repeat_region  AAV2 ITR (fragment): inverted terminal repeat of adeno-associated virus serotype 2 inverted
     56..115     -  repeat_region  AAV2 ITR (fragment): inverted terminal repeat of adeno-associated virus serotype 2 inverted
    749..1465    +  CDS            SYFP2: SYFP2 is a basic (constitutively fluorescent) yellow fluorescent protein published in 2006, derived from Aequorea victoria. It is reported to be a very rapidly-maturing monomer with moderate acid sensitivity.
   1505..1662    +  misc_feature   WPRE (fragment): woodchuck hepatitis virus posttranscriptional regulatory element
   1668..1748    +  misc_feature   WPRE (fragment): woodchuck hepatitis virus posttranscriptional regulatory element
   1765..1876    +  polyA_signal   bGH poly(A) signal: bovine growth hormone polyadenylation signal
   1994..2134    +  repeat_region  AAV2 ITR: inverted terminal repeat of adeno-associated virus serotype 2 inverted
   2139..2190    -  misc_feature   bom (fragment): basis of mobility region from pBR322
   2209..2664    +  rep_origin     f1 ori (sequence partly withheld): f1 bacteriophage origin of replication; arrow indicates direction of (+) strand synthesis
   2665..2714    -  misc_feature   bom (fragment): basis of mobility region from pBR322
   2816..2851    -  CDS            rop (fragment): Rop protein, which maintains plasmids at low copy number; rop
   2946..3050    +  promoter       AmpR promoter: bla
   3051..3911    +  CDS            AmpR: β-lactamase; bla; confers resistance to ampicillin, carbenicillin, and related antibiotics
   4082..4670    +  rep_origin     ori: high-copy-number ColE1/pMB1/pBR322/pUC origin of replication
>Addgene plasmid #243027 | AiP1724 - pAAV-AiE2330m-minBG-SYFP2-WPRE3-BGHpA | addgene full sequence | sequence record 490230 | Addgene NGS Result
CCTGCAGGCAGCTGCGCGCTCGCTCGCTCACTGAGGCCGCCCGGGCGTCGGGCGACCTCAGTGAGCGAGC
GAGCGCGCAGAGAGGGAGTGGCCAACTCCATCACTAGGGGTTCCTGCGGCCGCACGCGTTGTAAGAGTAA
TAATCGTTCATCTTACACCTCTCTTCCTTCCCTTGCTACTCATATTGGATCTGATGATTTGCCCAACTTG
GAAGAAACATCTCTTCTGAAGGGTTTCACAGACACCCCATCTTTCCGAGAAAGGACCGCATAGGCTGGCC
ATCCCTGTGCTTACAAAAGGAATAATTAAGAAACTTAATTCCATAAGCAAATACAACCTTTCCAAGCCCC
AAGTGGATGATTTTATCTTACTGTTTTTTTATATCTCATCAAATAACTTCCAAGGGCTCAAAAATCCAAA
GATGTAAAAAAGGAACTGAGCTCTGTTTGCCAAGCCATGAGGATTAAATAATGACATTCAAAGAGATTTT
TGTGCCCTAAGTACTTTTTATTGGTTTTCATAGATGGTTTAATGTGCAAGATGAAGCAAACAGAGATGGG
AGTGGTATCAGCATGGATTAAGGTGGCAGTTGTGAGGGAGGGGTACTGAGAGAACAGGACAAGGTAACCT
ATCTAAGGAGAGGCCAACGGAGCTCGGGCTGGGCATAAAAGTCAGGGCAGAGCCATCTATTGCTTACATT
TGCTTCTGGGATCCAGATCTTTCGAAGCTAGCGCTACCGGTCGCCACCATGGTGAGCAAGGGCGAGGAGC
TGTTCACCGGGGTGGTGCCCATCCTGGTCGAGCTGGACGGCGACGTAAACGGCCACAAGTTCAGCGTGTC
CGGCGAGGGCGAGGGCGATGCCACCTACGGCAAGCTGACCCTGAAGCTGATCTGCACCACCGGCAAGCTG
CCCGTGCCCTGGCCCACCCTCGTGACCACCCTGGGCTACGGCGTGCAGTGCTTCGCCCGCTACCCCGACC
ACATGAAGCAGCACGACTTCTTCAAGTCCGCCATGCCCGAAGGCTACGTCCAGGAGCGCACCATCTTCTT
CAAGGACGACGGCAACTACAAGACCCGCGCCGAGGTGAAGTTCGAGGGCGACACCCTGGTGAACCGCATC
GAGCTGAAGGGCATCGACTTCAAGGAGGACGGCAACATCCTGGGGCACAAGCTGGAGTACAACTACAACA
GCCACAACGTCTATATCACCGCCGACAAGCAGAAGAACGGCATCAAGGCCAACTTCAAGATCCGCCACAA
CATCGAGGACGGCGGCGTGCAGCTCGCCGACCACTACCAGCAGAACACCCCCATCGGCGACGGCCCCGTG
CTGCTGCCCGACAACCACTACCTGAGCTACCAGTCCAAGCTGAGCAAAGACCCCAACGAGAAGCGCGATC
ACATGGTCCTGCTGGAGTTCGTGACCGCCGCCGGGATCACTCTCGGCATGGACGAGCTGTACAAGTAAGT
CGACGGCGCGCCGCGGCCGCGAATTCGATATCATAATCAACCTCTGGATTACAAAATTTGTGAAAGATTG
ACTGGTATTCTTAACTATGTTGCTCCTTTTACGCTATGTGGATACGCTGCTTTAATGCCTTTGTATCATG
CTATTGCTTCCCGTATGGCTTTCATTTTCTCCTCCTTGTATAAATCCTGGTTAGTTCTTGCCACGGCGGA
ACTCATCGCCGCCTGCCTTGCCCGCTGCTGGACAGGGGCTCGGCTGTTGGGCACTGACAATTCCGTGGCT
CGAGAGATCTTCGACTGTGCCTTCTAGTTGCCAGCCATCTGTTGTTTGCCCCTCCCCCGTGCCTTCCTTG
ACCCTGGAAGGTGCCACTCCCACTGTCCTTTCCTAATAAAATGAGGAAATTGCATCGCATTGTCTGAGTA
GGTGTCATTCTATTCTGGGGGGTGGGGTGGGGCAGGACAGCAAGGGGGAGGATTGGGAAGACAATAGCAG
GCATGAGATCTCACGTGCGGACCGAGCGGCCGCAGGAACCCCTAGTGATGGAGTTGGCCACTCCCTCTCT
GCGCGCTCGCTCGCTCACTGAGGCCGGGCGACCAAAGGTCGCCCGACGCCCGGGCTTTGCCCGGGCGGCC
TCAGTGAGCGAGCGAGCGCGCAGCTGCCTGCAGGGGCGCCTGATGCGGTATTTTCTCCTTACGCATCTGT
GCGGTATTTCACACCGCATA
[95 nt withheld, positions 2191-2285]
T
[46 nt withheld, positions 2287-2332]
C
[141 nt withheld, positions 2334-2474]
CCTTTGACGTTGGAGTCCACGTTCTTT
[37 nt withheld, positions 2502-2538]
ACTCTATCTCGGGCTATTCTTTTGATTTATAAGGGATTTTGCCGATTTCGGTCTATTGGTTAAAAAATGA
GCTGATTTAACAAAAATTTAACGCGAATTTTAACAAAATATTAACGTTTACAATTTTATGGTGCACTCTC
AGTACAATCTGCTCTGATGCCGCATAGTTAAGCCAGCCCCGACACCCGCCAACACCCGCTGACGCGCCCT
GACGGGCTTGTCTGCTCCCGGCATCCGCTTACAGACAAGCTGTGACCGTCTCCGGGAGCTGCATGTGTCA
GAGGTTTTCACCGTCATCACCGAAACGCGCGAGACGAAAGGGCCTCGTGATACGCCTATTTTTATAGGTT
AATGTCATGATAATAATGGTTTCTTAGACGTCAGGTGGCACTTTTCGGGGAAATGTGCGCGGAACCCCTA
TTTGTTTATTTTTCTAAATACATTCAAATATGTATCCGCTCATGAGACAATAACCCTGATAAATGCTTCA
ATAATATTGAAAAAGGAAGAGTATGAGTATTCAACATTTCCGTGTCGCCCTTATTCCCTTTTTTGCGGCA
TTTTGCCTTCCTGTTTTTGCTCACCCAGAAACGCTGGTGAAAGTAAAAGATGCTGAAGATCAGTTGGGTG
CACGAGTGGGTTACATCGAACTGGATCTCAACAGCGGTAAGATCCTTGAGAGTTTTCGCCCCGAAGAACG
TTTTCCAATGATGAGCACTTTTAAAGTTCTGCTATGTGGCGCGGTATTATCCCGTATTGACGCCGGGCAA
GAGCAACTCGGTCGCCGCATACACTATTCTCAGAATGACTTGGTTGAGTACTCACCAGTCACAGAAAAGC
ATCTTACGGATGGCATGACAGTAAGAGAATTATGCAGTGCTGCCATAACCATGAGTGATAACACTGCGGC
CAACTTACTTCTGACAACGATCGGAGGACCGAAGGAGCTAACCGCTTTTTTGCACAACATGGGGGATCAT
GTAACTCGCCTTGATCGTTGGGAACCGGAGCTGAATGAAGCCATACCAAACGACGAGCGTGACACCACGA
TGCCTGTAGCAATGGCAACAACGTTGCGCAAACTATTAACTGGCGAACTACTTACTCTAGCTTCCCGGCA
ACAATTAATAGACTGGATGGAGGCGGATAAAGTTGCAGGACCACTTCTGCGCTCGGCCCTTCCGGCTGGC
TGGTTTATTGCTGATAAATCTGGAGCCGGTGAGCGTGGGTCTCGCGGTATCATTGCAGCACTGGGGCCAG
ATGGTAAGCCCTCCCGTATCGTAGTTATCTACACGACGGGGAGTCAGGCAACTATGGATGAACGAAATAG
ACAGATCGCTGAGATAGGTGCCTCACTGATTAAGCATTGGTAACTGTCAGACCAAGTTTACTCATATATA
CTTTAGATTGATTTAAAACTTCATTTTTAATTTAAAAGGATCTAGGTGAAGATCCTTTTTGATAATCTCA
TGACCAAAATCCCTTAACGTGAGTTTTCGTTCCACTGAGCGTCAGACCCCGTAGAAAAGATCAAAGGATC
TTCTTGAGATCCTTTTTTTCTGCGCGTAATCTGCTGCTTGCAAACAAAAAAACCACCGCTACCAGCGGTG
GTTTGTTTGCCGGATCAAGAGCTACCAACTCTTTTTCCGAAGGTAACTGGCTTCAGCAGAGCGCAGATAC
CAAATACTGTTCTTCTAGTGTAGCCGTAGTTAGGCCACCACTTCAAGAACTCTGTAGCACCGCCTACATA
CCTCGCTCTGCTAATCCTGTTACCAGTGGCTGCTGCCAGTGGCGATAAGTCGTGTCTTACCGGGTTGGAC
TCAAGACGATAGTTACCGGATAAGGCGCAGCGGTCGGGCTGAACGGGGGGTTCGTGCACACAGCCCAGCT
TGGAGCGAACGACCTACACCGAACTGAGATACCTACAGCGTGAGCTATGAGAAAGCGCCACGCTTCCCGA
AGGGAGAAAGGCGGACAGGTATCCGGTAAGCGGCAGGGTCGGAACAGGAGAGCGCACGAGGGAGCTTCCA
GGGGGAAACGCCTGGTATCTTTATAGTCCTGTCGGGTTTCGCCACCTCTGACTTGAGCGTCGATTTTTGT
GATGCTCGTCAGGGGGGCGGAGCCTATGGAAAAACGCCAGCAACGCGGCCTTTTTACGGTTCCTGGCCTT
TTGCTGGCCTTTTGCTCACATGT
